>Addgene plasmid #62207 | pLenti SpBsmBI sgRNA Puro | addgene full sequence | sequence record 430959 | Addgene NGS Result
GCAGCTCCAGCTTTTGTTCCCTTTAGTGAGGGTTAATTGCGCGCTTGGCGTAATCATGGTCATAGCTGTT
TCCTGTGTGAAATTGTTATCCGCTCACAATTCCACACAACATACGAGCCGGAAGCATAAAGTGTAAAGCC
TGGGGTGCCTAATGAGTGAGCTAACTCACATTAATTGCGTTGCGCTCACTGCCCGCTTTCCAGTCGGGAA
ACCTGTCGTGCCAGCTGCATTAATGAATCGGCCAACGCGCGGGGAGAGGCGGTTTGCGTATTGGGCGCTC
TTCCGCTTCCTCGCTCACTGACTCGCTGCGCTCGGTCGTTCGGCTGCGGCGAGCGGTATCAGCTCACTCA
AAGGCGGTAATACGGTTATCCACAGAATCAGGGGATAACGCAGGAAAGAACATGTGAGCAAAAGGCCAGC
AAAAGGCCAGGAACCGTAAAAAGGCCGCGTTGCTGGCGTTTTTCCATAGGCTCCGCCCCCCTGACGAGCA
TCACAAAAATCGACGCTCAAGTCAGAGGTGGCGAAACCCGACAGGACTATAAAGATACCAGGCGTTTCCC
CCTGGAAGCTCCCTCGTGCGCTCTCCTGTTCCGACCCTGCCGCTTACCGGATACCTGTCCGCCTTTCTCC
CTTCGGGAAGCGTGGCGCTTTCTCATAGCTCACGCTGTAGGTATCTCAGTTCGGTGTAGGTCGTTCGCTC
CAAGCTGGGCTGTGTGCACGAACCCCCCGTTCAGCCCGACCGCTGCGCCTTATCCGGTAACTATCGTCTT
GAGTCCAACCCGGTAAGACACGACTTATCGCCACTGGCAGCAGCCACTGGTAACAGGATTAGCAGAGCGA
GGTATGTAGGCGGTGCTACAGAGTTCTTGAAGTGGTGGCCTAACTACGGCTACACTAGAAGAACAGTATT
TGGTATCTGCGCTCTGCTGAAGCCAGTTACCTTCGGAAAAAGAGTTGGTAGCTCTTGATCCGGCAAACAA
ACCACCGCTGGTAGCGGTGGTTTTTTTGTTTGCAAGCAGCAGATTACGCGCAGAAAAAAAGGATCTCAAG
AAGATCCTTTGATCTTTTCTACGGGGTCTGACGCTCAGTGGAACGAAAACTCACGTTAAGGGATTTTGGT
CATGAGATTATCAAAAAGGATCTTCACCTAGATCCTTTTAAATTAAAAATGAAGTTTTAAATCAATCTAA
AGTATATATGAGTAAACTTGGTCTGACAGTTACCAATGCTTAATCAGTGAGGCACCTATCTCAGCGATCT
GTCTATTTCGTTCATCCATAGTTGCCTGACTCCCCGTCGTGTAGATAACTACGATACGGGAGGGCTTACC
ATCTGGCCCCAGTGCTGCAATGATACCGCGAGACCCACGCTCACCGGCTCCAGATTTATCAGCAATAAAC
CAGCCAGCCGGAAGGGCCGAGCGCAGAAGTGGTCCTGCAACTTTATCCGCCTCCATCCAGTCTATTAATT
GTTGCCGGGAAGCTAGAGTAAGTAGTTCGCCAGTTAATAGTTTGCGCAACGTTGTTGCCATTGCTACAGG
CATCGTGGTGTCACGCTCGTCGTTTGGTATGGCTTCATTCAGCTCCGGTTCCCAACGATCAAGGCGAGTT
ACATGATCCCCCATGTTGTGCAAAAAAGCGGTTAGCTCCTTCGGTCCTCCGATCGTTGTCAGAAGTAAGT
TGGCCGCAGTGTTATCACTCATGGTTATGGCAGCACTGCATAATTCTCTTACTGTCATGCCATCCGTAAG
ATGCTTTTCTGTGACTGGTGAGTACTCAACCAAGTCATTCTGAGAATAGTGTATGCGGCGACCGAGTTGC
TCTTGCCCGGCGTCAATACGGGATAATACCGCGCCACATAGCAGAACTTTAAAAGTGCTCATCATTGGAA
AACGTTCTTCGGGGCGAAAACTCTCAAGGATCTTACCGCTGTTGAGATCCAGTTCGATGTAACCCACTCG
TGCACCCAACTGATCTTCAGCATCTTTTACTTTCACCAGCGTTTCTGGGTGAGCAAAAACAGGAAGGCAA
AATGCCGCAAAAAAGGGAATAAGGGCGACACGGAAATGTTGAATACTCATACTCTTCCTTTTTCAATATT
ATTGAAGCATTTATCAGGGTTATTGTCTCATGAGCGGATACATATTTGAATGTATTTAGAAAAATAAACA
AATAGGGGTTCCGCGCACATTTCCCCGAAAAGTGCCACCTAAATTGTAAGCGTTAATATTTTGTTAAAAT
TCGCGTTAAATTTTTGTTAAATCAGCTCATTTTTTAACCAATAGGCCGAAATCGGCAAAATCCCTTATAA
ATCAAAAGAATAGACCGAGATAGGGT
[37 nt withheld, positions 2337-2373]
AAAGAACGTGGACTCCAACGTCAAAGG
[49 nt withheld, positions 2401-2449]
T
[91 nt withheld, positions 2451-2541]
G
[124 nt withheld, positions 2543-2666]
CCCATTCGCCATTCAGGCTGCGCAACTGTTGGGAAGGGCGATCGGTGCGGGCCTCTTCGCTATTACGCCA
GCTGGCGAAAGGGGGATGTGCTGCAAGGCGATTAAGTTGGGTAACGCCAGGGTTTTCCCAGTCACGACGT
TGTAAAACGACGGCCAGTGAGCGCGCGTAATACGACTCACTATAGGGCGAATTGGGTACGTCCCTAGGCC
TCCAAAAAAGCCTCCTCACTACTTCTGGAATAGCTCAGAGGCCGAGGCGGCCTCGGCCTCTGCATAAATA
AAAAAAATTAGTCAGCCATGGGGCGGAGAATGGGCGGAACTGGGCGGAGTTAGGGGCGGGATGGGCGGAG
TTAGGGGCGGGATAGCTAGAGCCAGACATGATAAGATACATTGATGAGTTTGGACAAACCACAACTAGAA
TGCAGTGAAAAAAATGCTTTATTTGTGAAATTTGTGATGCTATTGCTTTATTTGTAACCATTATAAGCTG
CAATAAACAAGTTCCTCTCACTCTCTGATATTCATTTCTTTGCAAGTTATAAATACTGAATAATAAGATG
ACATGAACTACTACTGCTAGAGATTTTCCACACTGACTAAAAGGGTCTGAGGGATCTCTAGTTACCAGAG
TCACACAACAGACGGGCACACACTACTTGAAGCACTCAAGGCAAGCTTTATTGAGGCTTAAGCAGTGGGT
TCCCTAGTTAGCCAGAGAGCTCCCAGGCTCAGATCTGGTCTAACCAGAGAGACCCAGTACAAGCAAAAAG
CAGATCTTGTCTTCGTTGGGAGTGAATTAGCCCTTCCAGTCCCCCCTTTTCTTTTAAAAAGTGGCTAAGA
TCTACAGCTGCCTTGTAAGTCATTGGTCTTAAAGGTACCGAGCTCGAATTCCAGGCGGGGAGGCGGCCCA
AAGGGAGATCCGACTCGTCTGAGGGCGAAGGCGAAGACGCGGAAGAGGCCGCAGAGCCGGCAGCAGGCCG
CGGGAAGGAAGGTCCGCTGGATTGAGGGCCGAAGGGACGTAGCAGAAGGACGTCCCGCGCAGAATCCAGG
TGGCAACACAGGCGAGCAGCCATGGAAAGGACGTCAGCTTCCCCGACAACACCACGGAATTGTCAGTGCC
CAACAGCCGAGCCCCTGTCCAGCAGCGGGCAAGGCAGGCGGCGATGAGTTCCGCCGTGGCAATAGGGAGG
GGGAAAGCGAAAGTCCCGGAAAGGAGCTGACAGGTGGTGGCAATGCCCCAACCAGTGGGGGTTGCGTCAG
CAAACACAGTGCACACCACGCCACGTTGCCTGACAACGGGCCACAACTCCTCATAAAGAGACAGCAACCA
GGATTTATACAAGGAGGAGAAAATGAAAGCCATACGGGAAGCAATAGCATGATACAAAGGCATTAAAGCA
GCGTATCCACATAGCGTAAAAGGAGCAACATAGTTAAGAATACCAGTCAATCTTTCACAAATTTTGTAAT
CCAGAGGTTGATTGTCGAGTTAGGCGCCAGGCTTTCGAGTCATGCACCAGGTTCGAGGTCCCTCAGGCAC
TTCCACATCGGCGGTGACGGTGAAACCCAACCTTTCATAGAAAGGAAGGTTCCTAGGTGCACTGGTCTCA
AGAAATGCGGGAACACCAGCTCGTTCAGCGGCCTCCACGCCGGGCAGAACTACGGCGCTGCCAAGCCCCT
TTCCCTGGTGATCGGGGGAAACGCCTACGGTGGCCAGGAACCATGCGGGCTCCTTAGGTCGGTGTGGCGC
GAGCAGGCCTTCCATCTGCTGTTGCGCGGCCAGTCTAGATCCAGAGAGCTCGGCCATTCTTGGGCCGATC
TCGGCGAACACCGCGCCGGCTTCGACGCTCTCTGGTGTGGTCCAAACGGCGACGGCGGCTCCGTCATCGG
CCACCCACACCTTTCCAATGTCGAGTCCCACCCTTGTCAAAAACAATTCCTGCAGTTCAGTCACCCTCTC
GATGTGCCGGTCGGGATCCACGGTATGGCGGGTTGCGGGGTAATCGGCAAAGGCAGCAGCCAGTGTTCTC
ACTGCTCTGGGGACATCATCGCGAGTCGCGAGCCGAACAGTAGGCTTGTACTCGGTCATGGCGGTACTAG
AGGGGTAGTTTTCACGACACCTGAAATGGAAGAAAAAAACTTTGAACCACTGTCTGAGGCTTGAGAATGA
ACCAAGATCCAAACTCAAAAAGGGCAAATTCCAAGGAGAATTACATCAAGTGCCAAGCTGGCCTAACTTC
AGTCTCCACCCACTCAGTGTGGGGAAACTCCATCGCATAAAACCCCTCCCCCCAACCTAAAGACGACGTA
CTCCAAAAGCTCGAGAACTAATCGAGGTGCCTGGACGGCGCCCGGTACTCCGTGGAGTCACATGAAGCGA
CGGCTGAGGACGGAAAGGCCCTTTTCCTTTGTGTGGGTGACTCACCCGCCCGCTCTCCCGAGCGCCGCGT
CCTCCATTTTGAGCTCCCTGCAGCAGGGCCGGGAAGCGGCCATCTTTCCGCTCACGCAACTGGTGCCGAC
CGGGCCAGCCTTGCCGCCCAGGGCGGGGCGATACACGGCGGCGCGAGGCCAGGCACCAGAGCAGGCCGGC
CAGCTTGAGACTACCCCCGTCCGATTCTCGGTGGCCGCGCTCGCAGGCCCCGCCTCGCCGAACATGTGCG
CTGGGACGCACGGGCCCCGTCGCCGCCCGCGGCCCCAAAAACCGAAATACCAGTGTGCAGATCTTGGCCC
GCATTTACAAGACTATCTTGCCAAAAAAAAAGCGTCGCAGGATATCATCAAAAATTTTAAATGGCTAGAG
ACTTATCGAAAGCAGCGAGACAGGCGCGAAGGTGCCACCAGATTCGCACGCGGCGGCCCCAGCGCCCAAG
CCAGGCCTCAACTCAAGCACGAGGCGAAGGGGCTCCTTAAGCGCAAGGCCTCGAACTCTCCCACCCACTT
CCAACCCGAAGCTCGGGATCAAGAATCACGTACTGCAGCCAGGGGCGTGGAAGTAATTCAAGGCACGCAA
GGGCCATAACCCGTAAAGAGGCCAGGCCCGCGGGAACCACACACGGCACTTACCTGTGTTCTGGCGGCAA
ACCCGTTGCGAAAAAGAACGTTCACGGCGACTACTGCACTTATATACGGTTCTCCCCCACCCTCGGGAAA
AAGGCGGAGCCAGTACACGACATCACTTTCCCAGTTTACCCCGCGCCACCTTCTCTAGGCACCGGTTCAA
TTGCCGACCCCTCCCCCCAACTTCTCGGGGACTGTGGGCGATGTGCGCTCTGCCCACTGACGGGCACCGG
AGCCTCACGCATGCTCTTCTCCACCTCAGTGATGACGAGAGCGGGCGGGTGAGGGGGCGGGAACGCAGCG
ATCTCTGGGTTCTACGTTAGTGGGAGTTTAACGACGGTCCCTGGGATTCCCCAAGGCAGGGGCGAGTCCT
TTTGTATGAATTACTCTCAGCTCCGGTCGGGGCGGGTTGGGGGGGGTGGTGACGGGGAGGCATCGATAAA
ATTTTGAATTTTGTAATTTGTTTTTGTAATTCTTTAGTTTGTATGTCTGTTGCTATTATGTCTACTATTC
TTTCCCCTGCACTGTACCCCCCAATCCCCCCTTTTCTTTTAAAAGTTGGATCCGGTACCAAGGTCGGGCA
GGAAGAGGGCCTATTTCCCATGATTCCTTCATATTTGCATATACGATACAAGGCTGTTAGAGAGATAATT
AGAATTAATTTGACTGTAAACACAAAGATATTAGTACAAAATACGTGACGTAGAAAGTAATAATTTCTTG
GGTAGTTTGCAGTTTTAAAATTATGTTTTAAAATGGACTATCATATGCTTACCGTAACTTGAAAGTATTT
CGATTTCTTGGCTTTATATATCTTGTGGAAAGGACGAAACACCGAGACGATTAATGCGTCTCGTTTTAGA
GCTAGAAATAGCAAGTTAAAATAAGGCTAGTCCGTTATCAACTTGAAAAAGTGGCACCGAGTCGGTGCTT
TTTTTCTAGTGTTAACCGATACCGTCGAGATCCGTTCACTAATCGAATGGATCTGTCTCTGTCTCTCTCT
CCACCTTCTTCTTCTATTCCTTCGGGCCTGTCGGGTCCCCTCGGGGTTGGGAGGTGGGTCTGAAACGATA
ATGGTGAATATCCCTGCCTAACTCTATTCACTATAGAAAGTACAGCAAAAACTATTCTTAAACCTACCAA
GCCTCCTACTATCATTATGAATAATTTTATATACCACAGCCAATTTGTTATGTTAAACCAATTCCACAAA
CTTGCCCATTTATCTAATTCCAATAATTCTTGTTCATTCTTTTCTTGCTGGTTTTGCGATTCTTCAATTA
AGGAGTGTATTAAGCTTGTGTAATTGTTAATTTCTCTGTCCCACTCCATCCAGGTCGTGTGATTCCAAAT
CTGTTCCAGAGATTTATTACTCCAACTAGCATTCCAAGGCACAGCAGTGGTGCAAATGAGTTTTCCAGAG
CAACCCCAAATCCCCAGGAGCTGTTGATCCTTTAGGTATCTTTCCACAGCCAGGATTCTTGCCTGGAGCT
GCTTGATGCCCCAGACTGTGAGTTGCAACAGATGCTGTTGCGCCTCAATAGCCCTCAGCAAATTGTTCTG
CTGCTGCACTATACCAGACAATAATTGTCTGGCCTGTACCGTCAGCGTCATTGACGCTGCGCCCATAGTG
CTTCCTGCTGCTCCCAAGAACCCAAGGAACAAAGCTCCTATTCCCACTGCTCTTTTTTCTCTCTGCACCA
CTCTTCTCTTTGCCTTGGTGGGTGCTACTCCTAATGGTTCAATTTTTACTACTTTATATTTATATAATTC
ACTTCTCCAATTGTCCCTCATATCTCCTCCTCCAGGTCTGAAGATCAGCGGCCGCTTGCTGTGCGGTGGT
CTTACTTTTGTTTTGCTCTTCCTCTATCTTGTCTAAAGCTTCCTTGGTGTCTTTTATCTCTATCCTTTGA
TGCACACAATAGAGGGTTGCTACTGTATTATATAATGATCTAAGTTCTTCTGATCCTGTCTGAAGGGATG
GTTGTAGCTGTCCCAGTATTTGTCTACAGCCTTCTGATGTTTCTAACAGGCCAGGATTAACTGCGAATCG
TTCTAGCTCCCTGCTTGCCCATACTATATGTTTTAATTTATATTTTTTCTTTCCCCCTGGCCTTAACCGA
ATTTTTTCCCATCGCGATCTAATTCTCCCCCGCTTAATACTGACGCTCTCGCACCCATCTCTCTCCTTCT
AGCCTCCGCTAGTCAAAATTTTTGGCGTACTCACCAGTCGCCGCCCCTCGCCTCTTGCCGTGCGCGCTTC
AGCAAGCCGAGTCCTGCGTCGAGAGAGCTCCTCTGGTTTCCCTTTCGCTTTCAAGTCCCTGTTCGGGCGC
CACTGCTAGAGATTTTCCACACTGACTAAAAGGGTCTGAGGGATCTCTAGTTACCAGAGTCACACAACAG
ACGGGCACACACTACTTGAAGCACTCAAGGCAAGCTTTATTGAGGCTTAAGCAGTGGGTTCCCTAGTTAG
CCAGAGAGCTCCCAGGCTCAGATCTGGTCTAACCAGAGAGACCCGTTTATGTATCGAGCTAGGCACTTAA
ATACAATATCTCTGCAATGCGGCAATTCAGTGGTTCGTCCAATCCATGTCAGACCCGTCTGTTGCCTTCC
TAATAAGGCACGATCGTACCACCTTACTTCCACCAATCGGCATGCACGGTGCTTTTTCTCTCCTTGTAAG
GCATGTTGCTAACTCATCGTTACCATGTTGCAAGACTACAAGAGTATTGCATAAGACTACATTAAGCTT
Features (pLannotate 1.2.2; 30 found; start..end, strand, type, name):
     20..38      -  promoter       T3 promoter: promoter for bacteriophage T3 RNA polymerase
     83..99      -  protein_bind   lac operator: The lac repressor binds to the lac operator to inhibit transcription in E. coli. This inhibition can be relieved by adding lactose or isopropyl-β-D-thiogalactopyranoside (IPTG). lac repressor encoded by lacI
    107..137     -  promoter       lac promoter: promoter for the E. coli lac operon
    152..173     -  protein_bind   CAP binding site: CAP binding activates transcription in the presence of cAMP. E. coli catabolite activator protein
    186..278     -  CDS            lacI (fragment): lac repressor; lacI; The lac repressor binds to the lac operator to inhibit transcription in E. coli. This inhibition can be relieved by adding lactose or isopropyl-β-D-thiogalactopyranoside (IPTG).
    461..1049    -  rep_origin     ori: high-copy-number ColE1/pMB1/pBR322/pUC origin of replication
   1220..2080    -  CDS            AmpR: β-lactamase; bla; confers resistance to ampicillin, carbenicillin, and related antibiotics
   2081..2185    -  promoter       AmpR promoter: bla
   2238..2666    -  rep_origin     f1 ori (sequence partly withheld): f1 bacteriophage origin of replication; arrow indicates direction of (+) strand synthesis
   2671..2826    -  CDS            lacZα (fragment): LacZα fragment of β-galactosidase; lacZ fragment
   2834..2852    +  promoter       T7 promoter: promoter for bacteriophage T7 RNA polymerase
   2873..3008    -  rep_origin     SV40 ori: SV40 origin of replication
   3048..3169    -  polyA_signal   SV40 poly(A) signal: SV40 polyadenylation signal
   3241..3474    -  LTR            3' LTR (ΔU3): self-inactivating 3' long terminal repeat (LTR) from HIV-1
   3476..3544    -  CDS            nef (fragment): NEF_HV1Z2 - Experimental evidence at protein level: Swiss-Prot protein existence level 1. Extracellular Nef protein targets CD4(+) T-lymphocytes for apoptosis by interacting with CXCR4 surface receptors. From Human immunodeficiency virus type 1 group M subtype D (isolate Z2/CDC-Z34) (HIV-1).
   3561..4149    -  misc_feature   WPRE: woodchuck hepatitis virus posttranscriptional regulatory element
   4159..4755    -  CDS            pac: PUAC_STRAD - Protein predicted: Swiss-Prot protein existence level 4. Detoxification of puromycin. From Streptomyces alboniger.
   4767..4784    -  exon           EF-1α exon (fragment): truncated exon 2 from human EF-1α, beginning with a GT-to-CC mutation that reduces splicing efficiency
   4787..4990    -  intron         EF-1α intron A: truncated intron upstream of the start codon of human EF-1α
   5616..5729    -  intron         EF-1α intron A (fragment): intron upstream of the start codon of human EF-1α
   5730..5941    -  promoter       EF-1α core promoter: core promoter for human elongation factor EF-1α
   6164..6280    -  misc_feature   cPPT/CTS: central polypurine tract and central termination sequence of HIV-1
   6311..6551    +  promoter       U6 promoter: RNA polymerase III promoter for human U6 snRNA
   6579..6654    +  misc_RNA       gRNA scaffold: guide RNA scaffold for the Streptococcus pyogenes CRISPR/Cas9 system
   6685..6785    -  CDS            Rev (fragment): human immunodeficiency virus 1 (HIV-1) Rev protein; rev; enhances nuclear export of unspliced and incompletely spliced viral mRNAs
   7162..7395    -  misc_feature   RRE: The Rev response element (RRE) of HIV-1 allows for Rev-dependent mRNA export from the nucleus to the cytoplasm.
   7541..7904    -  CDS            HIV-1 gag (fragment): gag protein from human immunodeficiency virus 1; gag
   7888..8013    -  misc_feature   HIV-1 Ψ: packaging signal of human immunodeficiency virus type 1
   8060..8240    -  LTR            5' LTR (truncated): truncated 5' long terminal repeat (LTR) from HIV-1
   8241..8467    -  promoter       RSV promoter: Rous sarcoma virus enhancer/promoter
