>Addgene plasmid #62207 | pLenti SpBsmBI sgRNA Puro | analyzer sequence | sequence record 108237
GCAGCTCCAGCTTTTGTTCCCTTTAGTGAGGGTTAATTGCGCGCTTGGCGTAATCATGGTCATAGCTGTT
TCCTGTGTGAAATTGTTATCCGCTCACAATTCCACACAACATACGAGCCGGAAGCATAAAGTGTAAAGCC
TGGGGTGCCTAATGAGTGAGCTAACTCACATTAATTGCGTTGCGCTCACTGCCCGCTTTCCAGTCGGGAA
ACCTGTCGTGCCAGCTGCATTAATGAATCGGCCAACGCGCGGGGAGAGGCGGTTTGCGTATTGGGCGCTC
TTCCGCTTCCTCGCTCACTGACTCGCTGCGCTCGGTCGTTCGGCTGCGGCGAGCGGTATCAGCTCACTCA
AAGGCGGTAATACGGTTATCCACAGAATCAGGGGATAACGCAGGAAAGAACATGTGAGCAAAAGGCCAGC
AAAAGGCCAGGAACCGTAAAAAGGCCGCGTTGCTGGCGTTTTTCCATAGGCTCCGCCCCCCTGACGAGCA
TCACAAAAATCGACGCTCAAGTCAGAGGTGGCGAAACCCGACAGGACTATAAAGATACCAGGCGTTTCCC
CCTGGAAGCTCCCTCGTGCGCTCTCCTGTTCCGACCCTGCCGCTTACCGGATACCTGTCCGCCTTTCTCC
CTTCGGGAAGCGTGGCGCTTTCTCATAGCTCACGCTGTAGGTATCTCAGTTCGGTGTAGGTCGTTCGCTC
CAAGCTGGGCTGTGTGCACGAACCCCCCGTTCAGCCCGACCGCTGCGCCTTATCCGGTAACTATCGTCTT
GAGTCCAACCCGGTAAGACACGACTTATCGCCACTGGCAGCAGCCACTGGTAACAGGATTAGCAGAGCGA
GGTATGTAGGCGGTGCTACAGAGTTCTTGAAGTGGTGGCCTAACTACGGCTACACTAGAAGAACAGTATT
TGGTATCTGCGCTCTGCTGAAGCCAGTTACCTTCGGAAAAAGAGTTGGTAGCTCTTGATCCGGCAAACAA
ACCACCGCTGGTAGCGGTGGTTTTTTTGTTTGCAAGCAGCAGATTACGCGCAGAAAAAAAGGATCTCAAG
AAGATCCTTTGATCTTTTCTACGGGGTCTGACGCTCAGTGGAACGAAAACTCACGTTAAGGGATTTTGGT
CATGAGATTATCAAAAAGGATCTTCACCTAGATCCTTTTAAATTAAAAATGAAGTTTTAAATCAATCTAA
AGTATATATGAGTAAACTTGGTCTGACAGTTACCAATGCTTAATCAGTGAGGCACCTATCTCAGCGATCT
GTCTATTTCGTTCATCCATAGTTGCCTGACTCCCCGTCGTGTAGATAACTACGATACGGGAGGGCTTACC
ATCTGGCCCCAGTGCTGCAATGATACCGCGAGACCCACGCTCACCGGCTCCAGATTTATCAGCAATAAAC
CAGCCAGCCGGAAGGGCCGAGCGCAGAAGTGGTCCTGCAACTTTATCCGCCTCCATCCAGTCTATTAATT
GTTGCCGGGAAGCTAGAGTAAGTAGTTCGCCAGTTAATAGTTTGCGCAACGTTGTTGCCATTGCTACAGG
CATCGTGGTGTCACGCTCGTCGTTTGGTATGGCTTCATTCAGCTCCGGTTCCCAACGATCAAGGCGAGTT
ACATGATCCCCCATGTTGTGCAAAAAAGCGGTTAGCTCCTTCGGTCCTCCGATCGTTGTCAGAAGTAAGT
TGGCCGCAGTGTTATCACTCATGGTTATGGCAGCACTGCATAATTCTCTTACTGTCATGCCATCCGTAAG
ATGCTTTTCTGTGACTGGTGAGTACTCAACCAAGTCATTCTGAGAATAGTGTATGCGGCGACCGAGTTGC
TCTTGCCCGGCGTCAATACGGGATAATACCGCGCCACATAGCAGAACTTTAAAAGTGCTCATCATTGGAA
AACGTTCTTCGGGGCGAAAACTCTCAAGGATCTTACCGCTGTTGAGATCCAGTTCGATGTAACCCACTCG
TGCACCCAACTGATCTTCAGCATCTTTTACTTTCACCAGCGTTTCTGGGTGAGCAAAAACAGGAAGGCAA
AATGCCGCAAAAAAGGGAATAAGGGCGACACGGAAATGTTGAATACTCATACTCTTCCTTTTTCAATATT
ATTGAAGCATTTATCAGGGTTATTGTCTCATGAGCGGATACATATTTGAATGTATTTAGAAAAATAAACA
AATAGGGGTTCCGCGCACATTTCCCCGAAAAGTGCCACCTAAATTGTAAGCGTTAATATTTTGTTAAAAT
TCGCGTTAAATTTTTGTTAAATCAGCTCATTTTTTAACCAATAGGCCGAAATCGGCAAAATCCCTTATAA
ATCAAAAGAATAGACCGAGATAGGGT
[37 nt withheld, positions 2337-2373]
AAAGAACGTGGACTCCAACGTCAAAGG
[49 nt withheld, positions 2401-2449]
T
[91 nt withheld, positions 2451-2541]
G
[124 nt withheld, positions 2543-2666]
CCCATTCGCCATTCAGGCTGCGCAACTGTTGGGAAGGGCGATCGGTGCGGGCCTCTTCGCTATTACGCCA
GCTGGCGAAAGGGGGATGTGCTGCAAGGCGATTAAGTTGGGTAACGCCAGGGTTTTCCCAGTCACGACGT
TGTAAAACGACGGCCAGTGAGCGCGCGTAATACGACTCACTATAGGGCGAATTGGGTACGTCCCTAGGCC
TCCAAAAAAGCCTCCTCACTACTTCTGGAATAGCTCAGAGGCCGAGGCGGCCTCGGCCTCTGCATAAATA
AAAAAAATTAGTCAGCCATGGGGCGGAGAATGGGCGGAACTGGGCGGAGTTAGGGGCGGGATGGGCGGAG
TTAGGGGCGGGATAGCTAGAGCCAGACATGATAAGATACATTGATGAGTTTGGACAAACCACAACTAGAA
TGCAGTGAAAAAAATGCTTTATTTGTGAAATTTGTGATGCTATTGCTTTATTTGTAACCATTATAAGCTG
CAATAAACAAGTTCCTCTCACTCTCTGATATTCATTTCTTTGCAAGTTATAAATACTGAATAATAAGATG
ACATGAACTACTACTGCTAGAGATTTTCCACACTGACTAAAAGGGTCTGAGGGATCTCTAGTTACCAGAG
TCACACAACAGACGGGCACACACTACTTGAAGCACTCAAGGCAAGCTTTATTGAGGCTTAAGCAGTGGGT
TCCCTAGTTAGCCAGAGAGCTCCCAGGCTCAGATCTGGTCTAACCAGAGAGACCCAGTACAAGCAAAAAG
CAGATCTTGTCTTCGTTGGGAGTGAATTAGCCCTTCCAGTCCCCCCTTTTCTTTTAAAAAGTGGCTAAGA
TCTACAGCTGCCTTGTAAGTCATTGGTCTTAAAGGTACCGAGCTCGAATTCCAGGCGGGGAGGCGGCCCA
AAGGGAGATCCGACTCGTCTGAGGGCGAAGGCGAAGACGCGGAAGAGGCCGCAGAGCCGGCAGCAGGCCG
CGGGAAGGAAGGTCCGCTGGATTGAGGGCCGAAGGGACGTAGCAGAAGGACGTCCCGCGCAGAATCCAGG
TGGCAACACAGGCGAGCAGCCATGGAAAGGACGTCAGCTTCCCCGACAACACCACGGAATTGTCAGTGCC
CAACAGCCGAGCCCCTGTCCAGCAGCGGGCAAGGCAGGCGGCGATGAGTTCCGCCGTGGCAATAGGGAGG
GGGAAAGCGAAAGTCCCGGAAAGGAGCTGACAGGTGGTGGCAATGCCCCAACCAGTGGGGGTTGCGTCAG
CAAACACAGTGCACACCACGCCACGTTGCCTGACAACGGGCCACAACTCCTCATAAAGAGACAGCAACCA
GGATTTATACAAGGAGGAGAAAATGAAAGCCATACGGGAAGCAATAGCATGATACAAAGGCATTAAAGCA
GCGTATCCACATAGCGTAAAAGGAGCAACATAGTTAAGAATACCAGTCAATCTTTCACAAATTTTGTAAT
CCAGAGGTTGATTGTCGAGTTAGGCGCCAGGCTTTCGAGTCATGCACCAGGTTCGAGGTCCCTCAGGCAC
TTCCACATCGGCGGTGACGGTGAAACCCAACCTTTCATAGAAAGGAAGGTTCCTAGGTGCACTGGTCTCA
AGAAATGCGGGAACACCAGCTCGTTCAGCGGCCTCCACGCCGGGCAGAACTACGGCGCTGCCAAGCCCCT
TTCCCTGGTGATCGGGGGAAACGCCTACGGTGGCCAGGAACCATGCGGGCTCCTTAGGTCGGTGTGGCGC
GAGCAGGCCTTCCATCTGCTGTTGCGCGGCCAGTCTAGATCCAGAGAGCTCGGCCATTCTTGGGCCGATC
TCGGCGAACACCGCGCCGGCTTCGACGCTCTCTGGTGTGGTCCAAACGGCGACGGCGGCTCCGTCATCGG
CCACCCACACCTTTCCAATGTCGAGTCCCACCCTTGTCAAAAACAATTCCTGCAGTTCAGTCACCCTCTC
GATGTGCCGGTCGGGATCCACGGTATGGCGGGTTGCGGGGTAATCGGCAAAGGCAGCAGCCAGTGTTCTC
ACTGCTCTGGGGACATCATCGCGAGTCGCGAGCCGAACAGTAGGCTTGTACTCGGTCATGGTGGCACTAG
AGGGGTAGTTTTCACGACACCTGAAATGGAAGAAAAAAACTTTGAACCACTGTCTGAGGCTTGAGAATGA
ACCAAGATCCAAACTCAAAAAGGGCAAATTCCAAGGAGAATTACATCAAGTGCCAAGCTGGCCTAACTTC
AGTCTCCACCCACTCAGTGTGGGGAAACTCCATCGCATAAAACCCCTCCCCCCAACCTAAAGACGACGTA
CTCCAAAAGCTCGAGAACTAATCGAGGTGCCTGGACGGCGCCCGGTACTCCGTGGAGTCACATGAAGCGA
CGGCTGAGGACGGAAAGGCCCTTTTCCTTTGTGTGGGTGACTCACCCGCCCGCTCTCCCGAGCGCCGCGT
CCTCCATTTTGAGCTCCCTGCAGCAGGGCCGGGAAGCGGCCATCTTTCCGCTCACGCAACTGGTGCCGAC
CGGGCCAGCCTTGCCGCCCAGGGCGGGGCGATACACGGCGGCGCGAGGCCAGGCACCAGAGCAGGCCGGC
CAGCTTGAGACTACCCCCGTCCGATTCTCGGTGGCCGCGCTCGCAGGCCCCGCCTCGCCGAACATGTGCG
CTGGGACGCACGGGCCCCGTCGCCGCCCGCGGCCCCAAAAACCGAAATACCAGTGTGCAGATCTTGGCCC
GCATTTACAAGACTATCTTGCCAGAAAAAAAGCGTCGCAGGATATCATCAAAAATTTTAAATGGCTAGAG
ACTTATCGAAAGCAGCGAGACAGGCGCGAAGGTGCCACCAGATTCGCACGCGGCGGCCCCAGCGCCCAGG
CCAGGCCTCAACTCAAGCACGAGGCGAAGGGGCTCCTTAAGCGCAAGGCCTCGAACTCTCCCACCCACTT
CCAACCCGAAGCTCGGGATCAAGAATCACGTACTGCAGCCAGGGGCGTGGAAGTAATTCAAGGCACGCAA
GGGCCATAACCCGTAAAGAGGCCAGGCCCGCGGGAACCACACACGGCACTTACCTGTGTTCTGGCGGCAA
ACCCGTTGCGAAAAAGAACGTTCACGGCGACTACTGCACTTATATACGGTTCTCCCCCACCCTCGGGAAA
AAGGCGGAGCCAGTACACGACATCACTTTCCCAGTTTACCCCGCGCCACCTTCTCTAGGCACCGGTTCAA
TTGCCGACCCCTCCCCCCAACTTCTCGGGGACTGTGGGCGATGTGCGCTCTGCCCACTGACGGGCACCGG
AGCCTCACGCATGCTCTTCTCCACCTCAGTGATGACGAGAGCGGGCGGGTGAGGGGGCGGGAACGCAGCG
ATCTCTGGGTTCTACGTTAGTGGGAGTTTAACGACGGTCCCTGGGATTCCCCAAGGCAGGGGCGAGTCCT
TTTGTATGAATTACTCTCAGCTCCGGTCGGGGCGGGTTGGGGGGGGTGGTGACGGGGAGGCATCGATAAA
ATTTTGAATTTTGTAATTTGTTTTTGTAATTCTTTAGTTTGTATGTCTGTTGCTATTATGTCTACTATTC
TTTCCCCTGCACTGTACCCCCCAATCCCCCCTTTTCTTTTAAAAGTTGGATCCGGTACCAAGGTCGGGCA
GGAAGAGGGCCTATTTCCCATGATTCCTTCATATTTGCATATACGATACAAGGCTGTTAGAGAGATAATT
AGAATTAATTTGACTGTAAACACAAAGATATTAGTACAAAATACGTGACGTAGAAAGTAATAATTTCTTG
GGTAGTTTGCAGTTTTAAAATTATGTTTTAAAATGGACTATCATATGCTTACCGTAACTTGAAAGTATTT
CGATTTCTTGGCTTTATATATCTTGTGGAAAGGACGAAACACCGAGACGATTAATGCGTCTCGTTTTAGA
GCTAGAAATAGCAAGTTAAAATAAGGCTAGTCCGTTATCAACTTGAAAAAGTGGCACCGAGTCGGTGCTT
TTTTTCTAGTGTTAACCGATACCGTCGAGATCCGTTCACTAATCGAATGGATCTGTCTCTGTCTCTCTCT
CCACCTTCTTCTTCTATTCCTTCGGGCCTGTCGGGTCCCCTCGGGGTTGGGAGGTGGGTCTGAAACGATA
ATGGTGAATATCCCTGCCTAACTCTATTCACTATAGAAAGTACAGCAAAAACTATTCTTAAACCTACCAA
GCCTCCTACTATCATTATGAATAATTTTATATACCACAGCCAATTTGTTATGTTAAACCAATTCCACAAA
CTTGCCCATTTATCTAATTCCAATAATTCTTGTTCATTCTTTTCTTGCTGGTTTTGCGATTCTTCAATTA
AGGAGTGTATTAAGCTTGTGTAATTGTTAATTTCTCTGTCCCACTCCATCCAGGTCGTGTGATTCCAAAT
CTGTTCCAGAGATTTATTACTCCAACTAGCATTCCAAGGCACAGCAGTGGTGCAAATGAGTTTTCCAGAG
CAACCCCAAATCCCCAGGAGCTGTTGATCCTTTAGGTATCTTTCCACAGCCAGGATTCTTGCCTGGAGCT
GCTTGATGCCCCAGACTGTGAGTTGCAACAGATGCTGTTGCGCCTCAATAGCCCTCAGCAAATTGTTCTG
CTGCTGCACTATACCAGACAATAATTGTCTGGCCTGTACCGTCAGCGTCATTGACGCTGCGCCCATAGTG
CTTCCTGCTGCTCCCAAGAACCCAAGGAACAAAGCTCCTATTCCCACTGCTCTTTTTTCTCTCTGCACCA
CTCTTCTCTTTGCCTTGGTGGGTGCTACTCCTAATGGTTCAATTTTTACTACTTTATATTTATATAATTC
ACTTCTCCAATTGTCCCTCATATCTCCTCCTCCAGGTCTGAAGATCAGCGGCCGCTTGCTGTGCGGTGGT
CTTACTTTTGTTTTGCTCTTCCTCTATCTTGTCTAAAGCTTCCTTGGTGTCTTTTATCTCTATCCTTTGA
TGCACACAATAGAGGGTTGCTACTGTATTATATAATGATCTAAGTTCTTCTGATCCTGTCTGAAGGGATG
GTTGTAGCTGTCCCAGTATTTGTCTACAGCCTTCTGATGTTTCTAACAGGCCAGGATTAACTGCGAATCG
TTCTAGCTCCCTGCTTGCCCATACTATATGTTTTAATTTATATTTTTTCTTTCCCCCTGGCCTTAACCGA
ATTTTTTCCCATCGCGATCTAATTCTCCCCCGCTTAATACTGACGCTCTCGCACCCATCTCTCTCCTTCT
AGCCTCCGCTAGTCAAAATTTTTGGCGTACTCACCAGTCGCCGCCCCTCGCCTCTTGCCGTGCGCGCTTC
AGCAAGCCGAGTCCTGCGTCGAGAGAGCTCCTCTGGTTTCCCTTTCGCTTTCAAGTCCCTGTTCGGGCGC
CACTGCTAGAGATTTTCCACACTGACTAAAAGGGTCTGAGGGATCTCTAGTTACCAGAGTCACACAACAG
ACGGGCACACACTACTTGAAGCACTCAAGGCAAGCTTTATTGAGGCTTAAGCAGTGGGTTCCCTAGTTAG
CCAGAGAGCTCCCAGGCTCAGATCTGGTCTAACCAGAGAGACCCGTTTATGTATCGAGCTAGGCACTTAA
ATACAATATCTCTGCAATGCGGCAATTCAGTGGTTCGTCCAATCCATGTCAGACCCGTCTGTTGCCTTCC
TAATAAGGCACGATCGTACCACCTTACTTCCACCAATCGGCATGCACGGTGCTTTTTCTCTCCTTGTAAG
GCATGTTGCTAACTCATCGTTACCATGTTGCAAGACTACAAGAGTATTGCATAAGACTACATTAAGCTT
Features (pLannotate 1.2.2; 30 found; start..end, strand, type, name):
     20..38      -  promoter       T3 promoter: promoter for bacteriophage T3 RNA polymerase
     83..99      -  protein_bind   lac operator: The lac repressor binds to the lac operator to inhibit transcription in E. coli. This inhibition can be relieved by adding lactose or isopropyl-β-D-thiogalactopyranoside (IPTG). lac repressor encoded by lacI
    107..137     -  promoter       lac promoter: promoter for the E. coli lac operon
    152..173     -  protein_bind   CAP binding site: CAP binding activates transcription in the presence of cAMP. E. coli catabolite activator protein
    186..278     -  CDS            lacI (fragment): lac repressor; lacI; The lac repressor binds to the lac operator to inhibit transcription in E. coli. This inhibition can be relieved by adding lactose or isopropyl-β-D-thiogalactopyranoside (IPTG).
    461..1049    -  rep_origin     ori: high-copy-number ColE1/pMB1/pBR322/pUC origin of replication
   1220..2080    -  CDS            AmpR: β-lactamase; bla; confers resistance to ampicillin, carbenicillin, and related antibiotics
   2081..2185    -  promoter       AmpR promoter: bla
   2238..2666    -  rep_origin     f1 ori (sequence partly withheld): f1 bacteriophage origin of replication; arrow indicates direction of (+) strand synthesis
   2671..2826    -  CDS            lacZα (fragment): LacZα fragment of β-galactosidase; lacZ fragment
   2834..2852    +  promoter       T7 promoter: promoter for bacteriophage T7 RNA polymerase
   2873..3008    -  rep_origin     SV40 ori: SV40 origin of replication
   3048..3169    -  polyA_signal   SV40 poly(A) signal: SV40 polyadenylation signal
   3241..3474    -  LTR            3' LTR (ΔU3): self-inactivating 3' long terminal repeat (LTR) from HIV-1
   3476..3544    -  CDS            nef (fragment): NEF_HV1Z2 - Experimental evidence at protein level: Swiss-Prot protein existence level 1. Extracellular Nef protein targets CD4(+) T-lymphocytes for apoptosis by interacting with CXCR4 surface receptors. From Human immunodeficiency virus type 1 group M subtype D (isolate Z2/CDC-Z34) (HIV-1).
   3561..4149    -  misc_feature   WPRE: woodchuck hepatitis virus posttranscriptional regulatory element
   4159..4755    -  CDS            pac: PUAC_STRAD - Protein predicted: Swiss-Prot protein existence level 4. Detoxification of puromycin. From Streptomyces alboniger.
   4767..4784    -  exon           EF-1α exon (fragment): truncated exon 2 from human EF-1α, beginning with a GT-to-CC mutation that reduces splicing efficiency
   4787..4990    -  intron         EF-1α intron A: truncated intron upstream of the start codon of human EF-1α
   5616..5729    -  intron         EF-1α intron A (fragment): intron upstream of the start codon of human EF-1α
   5730..5941    -  promoter       EF-1α core promoter: core promoter for human elongation factor EF-1α
   6164..6280    -  misc_feature   cPPT/CTS: central polypurine tract and central termination sequence of HIV-1
   6311..6551    +  promoter       U6 promoter: RNA polymerase III promoter for human U6 snRNA
   6579..6654    +  misc_RNA       gRNA scaffold: guide RNA scaffold for the Streptococcus pyogenes CRISPR/Cas9 system
   6685..6785    -  CDS            Rev (fragment): human immunodeficiency virus 1 (HIV-1) Rev protein; rev; enhances nuclear export of unspliced and incompletely spliced viral mRNAs
   7162..7395    -  misc_feature   RRE: The Rev response element (RRE) of HIV-1 allows for Rev-dependent mRNA export from the nucleus to the cytoplasm.
   7541..7904    -  CDS            HIV-1 gag (fragment): gag protein from human immunodeficiency virus 1; gag
   7888..8013    -  misc_feature   HIV-1 Ψ: packaging signal of human immunodeficiency virus type 1
   8060..8240    -  LTR            5' LTR (truncated): truncated 5' long terminal repeat (LTR) from HIV-1
   8241..8467    -  promoter       RSV promoter: Rous sarcoma virus enhancer/promoter
