[The description below was written by a language model from this plasmid's Addgene catalogue record and pLannotate feature annotations shown in this document.]
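Description:
pLenti SpBsmBI sgRNA Puro is an empty third-generation lentiviral backbone, built on a pLV vector, for expressing single guide RNAs compatible with Streptococcus pyogenes Cas9 in mammalian cells. In bacteria it is maintained through a high-copy ColE1/pUC-type origin and selected with ampicillin via the β-lactamase gene. An f1 origin, remnants of the lac/lacZα region and flanking T3 and T7 promoters are carried over from the cloning backbone.

The viral portion has an RSV promoter fused to a truncated HIV-1 5' LTR, which makes genomic RNA production in packaging cells independent of Tat. This is followed by the Ψ packaging signal with a partial gag sequence, the Rev response element for Rev-dependent nuclear export, the cPPT/CTS element, a WPRE to boost transcript expression, and a self-inactivating ΔU3 3' LTR. An SV40 polyadenylation signal and SV40 origin lie beyond the LTR.

Two expression units sit between the LTRs. A human U6 RNA polymerase III promoter lies immediately upstream of the S. pyogenes gRNA scaffold, with a short gap between them. As the name indicates, this gap is the BsmBI cloning site where a user-designed spacer is inserted, although the site itself is not annotated in the feature table. This U6 cassette is annotated on the opposite strand from the rest of the viral genome. A separate EF-1α promoter with truncated intron A sequences drives the puromycin N-acetyltransferase gene (pac), allowing puromycin selection of transduced cells. No Cas9 is encoded, so it must be supplied separately. The associated publication concerns transcriptional regulation with CRISPR/Cas9 effectors in mammalian cells.
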