Addgene plasmid #62207: pLenti SpBsmBI sgRNA Puro
Purpose: (Empty Backbone) An empty sgRNA expression vector for expression of sgRNA for Sp Cas9 (3rd generation lentiviral vector)
Depositing lab: Rene Maehr. Depositing organization: University of Massachusetts, Worcester. Publication: Transcriptional Regulation with CRISPR/Cas9 Effectors in Mammalian Cells. Pham H, Kearns NA, Maehr R. Methods Mol Biol. 2016;1358:43-57. doi: 10.1007/978-1-4939-3067-8_3. PubMed 26463376.
Backbone
  Vector backbone: pLV
  Backbone manufacturer: Addgene plasmid number: 36297
  Vector type: Mammalian Expression, Lentiviral
  Promoter: U6
  Selectable markers: Puromycin
Growth in bacteria
  Bacterial resistance: Ampicillin, 100 μg/mL
  Growth temperature: 37°C
  Growth strain: Stbl3
  Copy number: Unknown
Terms and licenses: Academic/Nonprofit Terms; Industry Terms: Not Available to Industry
How to cite: pLenti SpBsmBI sgRNA Puro was a gift from Rene Maehr (Addgene plasmid # 62207 ; http://n2t.net/addgene:62207 ; RRID:Addgene_62207)
