>Addgene plasmid #62207 | pLenti SpBsmBI sgRNA Puro | addgene partial sequence | sequence record 102962 | Top_Fop 5'-TCACCATTATCGTTTCAGAC-3'
ACGGCCCGAAGGAATAGAAGAAGAAGGTGGAGAGAGAGACAGAGACAGATCCATTCGATTAGTGAACGGA
TCTCGACGGTATCGGTTAACACTAGAAAAAAAGCACCGACTCGGTGCCACTTTTTCAAGTTGATAACGGA
CTAGCCTTATTTTAACTTGCTATTTCTAGCTCTAAAACGAGACGCATTAATCGTCTCGGTGTTTCGTCCT
TTCCACAAGATATATAAAGCCAAGAAATCGAAATACTTTCAAGTTACGGTAAGCATATGATAGTCCATTT
TAAAACATAATTTTAAAACTGCAAACTACCCAAGAAATTATTACTTTCTACGTCACGTATTTTGTACTAA
TATCTTTGTGTTTACAGTCAAATTAATTCTAATTATCTCTCTAACAGCCTTGTATCGTATATGCAAATAT
GAAGGAATCATGGGAAATAGGCCCTCTTCCTGCCCGACCTTGGTACCGGATCCAACTTTTAAAAGAAAAG
GGGGGATTGGGGGGTACAGTGCAGGGGAAAGAATAGTAGACATAATAGCAACAGACATACAAACTAAAGA
ATTACAAAAACAAATTACAAAATTCAAAATTTTATCGATGCCTCCCCGTCACCACCCCCCCCAACCCGCC
CCGACCGGAGCTGAGAGTA
