>Addgene plasmid #62207 | pLenti SpBsmBI sgRNA Puro | addgene partial sequence | sequence record 102968 | EF1a-F 5'-TCAAGCCTCAGACAGTGGTTC-3'
CCATGACCGAGTACAAGCCTACTGTTCGGCTCGCGACTCGCGATGATGTCCCCAGAGCAGTGAGAACACT
GGCTGCTGCCTTTGCCGATTACCCCGCAACCCGCCATACCGTGGATCCCGACCGGCACATCGAGAGGGTG
ACTGAACTGCAGGAATTGTTTTTGACAAGGGTGGGACTCGACATTGGAAAGGTGTGGGTGGCCGATGACG
GAGCCGCCGTCGCCGTTTGGACCACACCAGAGAGCGTCGAAGCCGGCGCGGTGTTCGCCGAGATCGGCCC
AAGAATGGCCGAGCTCTCTGGATCTAGACTGGCCGCGCAACAGCAGATGGAAGGCCTGCTCGCGCCACAC
CGACCTAAGGAGCCCGCATGGTTCCTGGCCACCGTAGGCGTTTCCCCCGATCACCAGGGAAAGGGGCTTG
GCAGCGCCGTAGTTCTGCCCGGCGTGGAGGCCGCTGAACGAGCTGGTGTTCCCGCATTTCTTGAGACCAG
TGCACCTAGGAACCTTCCTTTCTATGAAAGGTTGGGTTTCACCGTCACCGCCGATGTGGAAGTGCCTGAG
GGACCTCGAACCTGGTGCATGACTCGAAAGCCTGGCGCCTAACTCGACAATCAACCTCTGGATTACAAAA
TTTGTGAAAGATTGACTGGTATTCTTAACTATGTTGCTCCTTTTACGCTATGTGGATACGCTGCTTTAAT
GCCTTTGTATCATGCTATTGCT
